>Addgene plasmid #100475 | pCMV_mEm_4GS_LF82_691 | addgene full sequence | sequence record 210476 | Addgene NGS Result
AGTGAACCGTCAGATCGCCTGGAGACGCCATCCACGCTGTTTTGACCTCCATAGAAGACACCGGGACCGA
TCCAGCCTCCGGACTCTAGAGGATCCGGTACTAGAGGAACTGAAAAACCAGAAAGTTAACTGGTAAGTTT
AGTCTTTTTGTCTTTTATTTCAGGTCCCGGATCCGGTGGTGGTGCAAATCAAAGAACTGCTCCTCAGTGG
ATGTTGCCTTTACTTCTAGGCCTGTACGGAAGTGTTACTTCTGCTCTAAAAGCTGCGGAATTGTACCCGC
GGGCCCACCATGGTGAGCAAGGGCGAGGAGCTGTTCACCGGGGTGGTGCCCATCCTGGTCGAGCTGGACG
GCGACGTAAACGGCCACAAGTTCAGCGTGTCCGGCGAGGGCGAGGGCGATGCCACCTACGGCAAGCTGAC
CCTGAAGTTCATCTGCACCACCGGCAAGCTGCCCGTGCCCTGGCCCACCCTCGTGACCACCTTGACCTAC
GGCGTGCAGTGCTTCGCCCGCTACCCCGACCACATGAAGCAGCACGACTTCTTCAAGTCCGCCATGCCCG
AAGGCTACGTCCAGGAGCGCACCATCTTCTTCAAGGACGACGGCAACTACAAGACCCGCGCCGAGGTGAA
GTTCGAGGGCGACACCCTGGTGAACCGCATCGAGCTGAAGGGCATCGACTTCAAGGAGGACGGCAACATC
CTGGGGCACAAGCTGGAGTACAACTACAACAGCCACAAGGTCTATATCACCGCCGACAAGCAGAAGAACG
GCATCAAGGTGAACTTCAAGACCCGCCACAACATCGAGGACGGCAGCGTGCAGCTCGCCGACCACTACCA
GCAGAACACCCCCATCGGCGACGGCCCCGTGCTGCTGCCCGACAACCACTACCTGAGCACCCAGTCCAAG
CTGAGCAAAGACCCCAACGAGAAGCGCGATCACATGGTCCTGCTGGAGTTCGTGACCGCCGCCGGGATCA
CTCTCGGCATGGACGAGCTGTACAAGCGAATTGGTGGAGGGGGCGGTTCCGGTGGCGGAGGTTCCCGAAT
TCGTCGACGGAGATCTGATATGAAATTTTCAAAGTTCCTGATCTCGCTGCTGGCCGTTGCTGTTCAGGCA
CCGGCGGCGACCACTGTCTACACCGATAGCCATCACCCCCCATCGAACGCTGCCAGCGCTCAGGTCGTTT
ACCTCGATGCGCCGGATACCGTTCAGCACCAGATTTTCGGTGAATTACCTGCTGATCCAGCGCAGGCCGA
GCAAACAGCAAAAGCCATTATCCAGTCGCCTGACTGGCAGCAAAAACAGCAGCAAATCGGACAGGCGTAC
CAGGGCGTGCTACAGGCATACAGCCTGAAACTGGCGAAGTATCCCGCCGTGGTGTTTGACGACCGCTACG
TGGTTTACGGCACGGCAGATGTTGCGGTAGCTGAAGCTCGTCTTGCTGAATTTCAGGGGGCGCGATGAAT
CGGTACCCTCGAGAAGCTTGCGGCCGCGGGGATCCAGACATGATAAGATACATTGATGAGTTTGGACAAA
CCACAACTAGAATGCAGTGAAAAAAATGCTTTATTTGTGAAATTTGTGATGCTATTGCTTTATTTGTAAC
CATTATAAGCTGCAATAAACAAGTTAACAACAACAATTGCATTCATTTTATGTTTCAGGTTCAGGGGGAG
GTGTGGGAGGTTTTTTCGGATCCTCTAGAGTCGATCTGCAGGCATGCTAGCTTGGCGTAATCATGGTCAT
AGCTGTTTCCTGTGTGAAATTGTTATCCGCTCACAATTCCACACAACATACGAGCCGGAAGCATAAAGTG
TAAAGCCTGGGGTGCCTAATGAGTGAGCTAACTCACATTAATTGCGTTGCGCTCACTGCCCGCTTTCCAG
TCGGGAAACCTGTCGTGCCAGCTGCATTAATGAATCGGCCAACGCGCGGGGAGAGGCGGTTTGCGTATTG
GGCGCTCTTCCGCTTCCTCGCTCACTGACTCGCTGCGCTCGGTCGTTCGGCTGCGGCGAGCGGTATCAGC
TCACTCAAAGGCGGTAATACGGTTATCCACAGAATCAGGGGATAACGCAGGAAAGAACATGTGAGCAAAA
GGCCAGCAAAAGGCCAGGAACCGTAAAAAGGCCGCGTTGCTGGCGTTTTTCCATAGGCTCCGCCCCCCTG
ACGAGCATCACAAAAATCGACGCTCAAGTCAGAGGTGGCGAAACCCGACAGGACTATAAAGATACCAGGC
GTTTCCCCCTGGAAGCTCCCTCGTGCGCTCTCCTGTTCCGACCCTGCCGCTTACCGGATACCTGTCCGCC
TTTCTCCCTTCGGGAAGCGTGGCGCTTTCTCATAGCTCACGCTGTAGGTATCTCAGTTCGGTGTAGGTCG
TTCGCTCCAAGCTGGGCTGTGTGCACGAACCCCCCGTTCAGCCCGACCGCTGCGCCTTATCCGGTAACTA
TCGTCTTGAGTCCAACCCGGTAAGACACGACTTATCGCCACTGGCAGCAGCCACTGGTAACAGGATTAGC
AGAGCGAGGTATGTAGGCGGTGCTACAGAGTTCTTGAAGTGGTGGCCTAACTACGGCTACACTAGAAGAA
CAGTATTTGGTATCTGCGCTCTGCTGAAGCCAGTTACCTTCGGAAAAAGAGTTGGTAGCTCTTGATCCGG
CAAACAAACCACCGCTGGTAGCGGTGGTTTTTTTGTTTGCAAGCAGCAGATTACGCGCAGAAAAAAAGGA
TCTCAAGAAGATCCTTTGATCTTTTCTACGGGGTCTGACGCTCAGTGGAACGAAAACTCACGTTAAGGGA
TTTTGGTCATGAGATTATCAAAAAGGATCTTCACCTAGATCCTTTTAAATTAAAAATGAAGTTTTAAATC
AATCTAAAGTATATATGAGTAAACTTGGTCTGACAGTTACCAATGCTTAATCAGTGAGGCACCTATCTCA
GCGATCTGTCTATTTCGTTCATCCATAGTTGCCTGACTCCCCGTCGTGTAGATAACTACGATACGGGAGG
GCTTACCATCTGGCCCCAGTGCTGCAATGATACCGCGAGACCCACGCTCACCGGCTCCAGATTTATCAGC
AATAAACCAGCCAGCCGGAAGGGCCGAGCGCAGAAGTGGTCCTGCAACTTTATCCGCCTCCATCCAGTCT
ATTAATTGTTGCCGGGAAGCTAGAGTAAGTAGTTCGCCAGTTAATAGTTTGCGCAACGTTGTTGCCATTG
CTACAGGCATCGTGGTGTCACGCTCGTCGTTTGGTATGGCTTCATTCAGCTCCGGTTCCCAACGATCAAG
GCGAGTTACATGATCCCCCATGTTGTGCAAAAAAGCGGTTAGCTCCTTCGGTCCTCCGATCGTTGTCAGA
AGTAAGTTGGCCGCAGTGTTATCACTCATGGTTATGGCAGCACTGCATAATTCTCTTACTGTCATGCCAT
CCGTAAGATGCTTTTCTGTGACTGGTGAGTACTCAACCAAGTCATTCTGAGAATAGTGTATGCGGCGACC
GAGTTGCTCTTGCCCGGCGTCAATACGGGATAATACCGCGCCACATAGCAGAACTTTAAAAGTGCTCATC
ATTGGAAAACGTTCTTCGGGGCGAAAACTCTCAAGGATCTTACCGCTGTTGAGATCCAGTTCGATGTAAC
CCACTCGTGCACCCAACTGATCTTCAGCATCTTTTACTTTCACCAGCGTTTCTGGGTGAGCAAAAACAGG
AAGGCAAAATGCCGCAAAAAAGGGAATAAGGGCGACACGGAAATGTTGAATACTCATACTCTTCCTTTTT
CAATATTATTGAAGCATTTATCAGGGTTATTGTCTCATGAGCGGATACATATTTGAATGTATTTAGAAAA
ATAAACAAATAGGGGTTCCGCGCACATTTCCCCGAAAAGTGCCACCTGACGTCTAAGAAACCATTATTAT
CATGACATTAACCTATAAAAATAGGCGTATCACGAGGCCCTTTCGTCTCGCGCGTTTCGGTGATGACGGT
GAAAACCTCTGACACATGCAGCTCCCGGAGACGGTCACAGCTTGTCTGTAAGCGGATGCCGGGAGCAGAC
AAGCCCGTCAGGGCGCGTCAGCGGGTGTTGGCGGGTGTCGGGGCTGGCTTAACTATGCGGCATCAGAGCA
GATTGTACTGAGAGTGCACCATATGCGGTGTGAAATACCGCACAGATGCGTAAGGAGAAAATACCGCATC
AGGCGCCATTCGCCATTCAGGCTGCGCAACTGTTGGGAAGGGCGATCGGTGCGGGCCTCTTCGCTATTAC
GCCAGCTGGCGAAAGGGGGATGTGCTGCAAGGCGATTAAGTTGGGTAACGCCAGGGTTTTCCCAGTCACG
ACGTTGTAAAACGACGGCCAGTGAGTTCGAGCTTGCATGCCTGCAGGTCGTTACATAACTTACGGTAAAT
GGCCCGCCTGGCTGACCGCCCAACGACCCCCGCCCATTGACGTCAATAATGACGTATGTTCCCATAGTAA
CGCCAATAGGGACTTTCCATTGACGTCAATGGGTGGAGTATTTACGGTAAACTGCCCACTTGGCAGTACA
TCAAGTGTATCATATGCCAAGTACGCCCCCTATTGACGTCAATGACGGTAAATGGCCCGCCTGGCATTAT
GCCCAGTACATGACCTTATGGGACTTTCCTACTTGGCAGTACATCTACGTATTAGTCATCGCTATTACCA
TGGTGATGCGGTTTTGGCAGTACATCAATGGGCGTGGATAGCGGTTTGACTCACGGGGATTTCCAAGTCT
CCACCCCATTGACGTCAATGGGAGTTTGTTTTGGCACCAAAATCAACGGGACTTTCCAAAATGTCGTAAC
AACTCCGCCCCATTGACGCAAATGGGCGGTAGGCGTGTACGGTGGGAGGTCTATATAAGCAGAGCTCGTT
T
Features (pLannotate 1.2.2; 17 found; start..end, strand, type, name):
      1..24      +  promoter       TRE3GV promoter (fragment): 3rd-generation Tet-responsive promoter that can be activated by binding of Tet-On® 3G, optimized for retroviral and lentiviral vectors
    133..229     +  intron         SV40 intron: modified SV40 intron with splice donor and acceptor sites
    290..1006    +  CDS            mEmerald: mEmerald is a basic (constitutively fluorescent) green fluorescent protein published in 1998, derived from Aequorea victoria. It is reported to be a very rapidly-maturing monomer with moderate acid sensitivity.
   1501..1635    -  polyA_signal   SV40 poly(A) signal: SV40 polyadenylation signal
   1770..1786    -  protein_bind   lac operator: The lac repressor binds to the lac operator to inhibit transcription in E. coli. This inhibition can be relieved by adding lactose or isopropyl-β-D-thiogalactopyranoside (IPTG). lac repressor encoded by lacI
   1794..1824    -  promoter       lac promoter: promoter for the E. coli lac operon
   1839..1860    -  protein_bind   CAP binding site: CAP binding activates transcription in the presence of cAMP. E. coli catabolite activator protein
   1873..1965    -  CDS            lacI (fragment): lac repressor; lacI; The lac repressor binds to the lac operator to inhibit transcription in E. coli. This inhibition can be relieved by adding lactose or isopropyl-β-D-thiogalactopyranoside (IPTG).
   2148..2736    -  rep_origin     ori: high-copy-number ColE1/pMB1/pBR322/pUC origin of replication
   2907..3767    -  CDS            AmpR: β-lactamase; bla; confers resistance to ampicillin, carbenicillin, and related antibiotics
   3768..3872    -  promoter       AmpR promoter: bla
   3967..4002    +  CDS            rop (fragment): Rop protein, which maintains plasmids at low copy number; rop
   4104..4203    +  misc_feature   bom (fragment): basis of mobility region from pBR322
   4209..4364    -  CDS            lacZα (fragment): LacZα fragment of β-galactosidase; lacZ fragment
   4370..4390    -  misc_feature   MCS (fragment): pUC18/19 multiple cloning site
   4389..4692    +  enhancer       CMV enhancer: human cytomegalovirus immediate early enhancer
   4693..4896    +  promoter       CMV promoter: human cytomegalovirus (CMV) immediate early promoter
