[The description below was written by a language model from this plasmid's Addgene catalogue record and pLannotate feature annotations shown in this document.]
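Description:
pCMV_mEm_4GS_LF82_691 is a mammalian expression plasmid built on a pCMV backbone (about 4.5 kb; 4,901 nt with insert in the sequenced record) that expresses the 399 bp LF82_691 coding sequence from E. coli strain LF82 as a fusion to the green fluorescent protein mEmerald. In bacteria it is maintained through a high-copy ColE1/pUC-type origin and selected with ampicillin via the β-lactamase gene and its own promoter. No mammalian selection marker is annotated, which suggests transient rather than stable expression. Short remnants of lac regulatory elements, lacZα, lacI, rop, bom and a pUC polylinker are carry-overs from the cloning vector ancestry and have no evident role in the design. The brief match to a Tet-responsive promoter at the start of the record most likely reflects shared minimal CMV promoter sequence rather than a genuine inducible element.

The expression unit spans the circular origin of the record. The human CMV immediate-early enhancer and promoter drive transcription through a modified SV40 intron, which can improve mRNA processing and expression, into the mEmerald open reading frame. The bacterial gene was inserted downstream of mEmerald by ligation-independent cloning, so the fluorescent tag sits at the N terminus; the "4GS" in the name presumably denotes a glycine-serine linker between the two, though the record does not define it. The insert itself is not annotated in the feature table but fits the gap between mEmerald and the SV40 polyadenylation signal that terminates the transcript.

The plasmid belongs to a collection made for an imaging screen in which bacterial proteins were expressed exogenously in HeLa cells to identify candidate effectors, with the mEmerald tag marking transfected cells and reporting the fusion protein's subcellular localisation.
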