Addgene plasmid #100475: pCMV_mEm_4GS_LF82_691
Purpose: Mammalian expression of E. coli LF82_691 CDS fused to mEmerald
Depositing lab: Alan Huett. Depositing organization: University of Nottingham. Publication: A multi-phenotypic imaging screen to identify bacterial effectors by exogenous expression in a HeLa cell line. Collins A, Huett A. Sci Data. 2018 May 15;5:180081. doi: 10.1038/sdata.2018.81. PubMed 29762554.
Backbone
  Vector backbone: pCMV
  Backbone size w/o insert (bp): 4502
  Vector type: Mammalian Expression
Growth in bacteria
  Bacterial resistance: Ampicillin, 100 μg/mL
  Growth temperature: 37°C
  Growth strain: XL1 Blue
  Copy number: High Copy
Gene/Insert
  Gene/Insert name: LF82_691
  Insert size (bp): 399
  Promoter: CMV
  Tag / fusion protein: mEmerald (N terminal on backbone)
  Cloning method: Ligation Independent Cloning
  Sequencing primers: 5′ ACTTCTGCTCTAAAAGCTGCGG; 3′ CACTGCATTCTAGTTGTGGTTTGTC
Terms and licenses: Academic/Nonprofit Terms; Industry Terms: Not Available to Industry
How to cite: pCMV_mEm_4GS_LF82_691 was a gift from Alan Huett (Addgene plasmid # 100475 ; http://n2t.net/addgene:100475 ; RRID:Addgene_100475)
